Addgene plasmid #241107: pDMJ2-SARS-CoV-2-Spike (BA.5-5a)
Purpose: Expresses SARS-CoV-2 spike (BA.5-5a) protein for creating pseudotyped virus
Depositing lab: Jeremy Luban. Depositing organization: University of Massachusetts, Worcester. Publication: Computationally designed proteins mimic antibody immune evasion in viral evolution. Youssef N, Gurev S, Ghantous F, Brock KP, Jaimes JA, Thadani NN, Dauphin A, Sherman AC, Yurkovetskiy L, Soto D, Estanboulieh R, Kotzen B, Notin P, Kollasch AW, Cohen AA, Dross SE, Erasmus J, Fuller DH, Bjorkman PJ, Lemieux JE, Luban J, Seaman MS, Marks DS. Immunity. 2025 May 6:S1074-7613(25)00178-5. doi: 10.1016/j.immuni.2025.04.015. PubMed 40345199.
Backbone
  Vector backbone: pDMJ2
  Vector type: Mammalian Expression
Growth in bacteria
  Bacterial resistance: Ampicillin, 100 μg/mL
  Growth temperature: 37°C
  Growth strain: DH5alpha
  Copy number: High Copy
Gene/Insert
  Gene/Insert name: Spike (BA.5-5a)
  Species: SARS-CoV-2
  Mutation: T19I,L24del,P25del,P26del,A27L,H69del,V70del,T76I,G142D,M153S,V213G,G339D,S371F,S373P,S375F,T376A,D405N,R408S,K417N,N440K,L452R,Y473F,S477N,T478K,E484A,F486V,Q493R,Q498R,N501Y,Y505H,D614G,H655Y,N679K,P681H,N764K,D796Y,Q954H,N969K
  Entrez Gene: S (a.k.a. GU280_gp02, spike glycoprotein)
  Cloning method: Gene Synthesis
Terms and licenses: Academic/Nonprofit Terms; Industry Terms: Not Available to Industry
How to cite: pDMJ2-SARS-CoV-2-Spike (BA.5-5a) was a gift from Jeremy Luban (Addgene plasmid # 241107 ; http://n2t.net/addgene:241107 ; RRID:Addgene_241107)
