[The description below was written by a language model from this plasmid's Addgene catalogue record and pLannotate feature annotations shown in this document.]
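Description:
pDMJ2-SARS-CoV-2-Spike (BA.5-5a) is a 7,377 nt mammalian expression plasmid built on the pDMJ2 backbone that produces a variant SARS-CoV-2 spike glycoprotein for making pseudotyped virus particles. It is propagated in E. coli as a high-copy plasmid through a ColE1/pUC-type origin of replication and is selected with ampicillin via a β-lactamase gene driven by its own bla promoter. A short fragment of the pBR322 basis-of-mobility region is also annotated. No mammalian selection marker or viral packaging element appears in the feature table, consistent with use by transient transfection.

The expression cassette begins with the human cytomegalovirus immediate early enhancer and promoter, followed by a fragment of the HTLV-1 5' LTR and a fragment of modified CMV intron A. These leader elements are commonly placed upstream of a coding sequence to boost transcript processing and protein yield. They lead into the spike open reading frame of about 3.75 kb, which is terminated by the bovine growth hormone polyadenylation signal. The insert was made by gene synthesis. It carries a long set of substitutions and deletions relative to the reference spike, including N-terminal domain deletions (such as H69del/V70del and L24–P26del), many receptor-binding domain changes (for example K417N, L452R, F486V, N501Y), D614G, and changes near the furin cleavage site (N679K, P681H). No epitope tag or reporter is annotated. Supplied in trans with a separate viral core and reporter genome, the spike decorates pseudovirions. The associated publication concerns computationally designed proteins that mimic antibody immune evasion in viral evolution.
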