Features (pLannotate 1.2.2; 10 found; start..end, strand, type, name):
      1..3750    +  CDS            S: SPIKE_SARS2 - Experimental evidence at protein level: Swiss-Prot protein existence level 1. [Spike glycoprotein]: May down-regulate host tetherin (BST2) by lysosomal degradation, thereby counteracting its antiviral activity. From Severe acute respiratory syndrome coronavirus 2 (2019-nCoV) (SARS-CoV-2).
   3773..3997    +  polyA_signal   bGH poly(A) signal: bovine growth hormone polyadenylation signal
   4412..5000    -  rep_origin     ori: high-copy-number ColE1/pMB1/pBR322/pUC origin of replication
   5171..6031    -  CDS            AmpR: β-lactamase; bla; confers resistance to ampicillin, carbenicillin, and related antibiotics
   6032..6136    -  promoter       AmpR promoter: bla
   6176..6233    +  misc_feature   bom (fragment): basis of mobility region from pBR322
   6319..6698    +  enhancer       CMV enhancer: human cytomegalovirus immediate early enhancer
   6699..6902    +  promoter       CMV promoter: human cytomegalovirus (CMV) immediate early promoter
   6991..7218    +  LTR            5' LTR (truncated) (fragment): truncated 5' long terminal repeat (LTR) from human T-cell leukemia virus (HTLV) type 1
   7222..7332    +  intron         CMV intron (fragment): modified intron A from human cytomegalovirus
>Addgene plasmid #241107 | pDMJ2-SARS-CoV-2-Spike (BA.5-5a) | addgene full sequence | sequence record 486231 | Addgene NGS Result
ATGTTCGTGTTTCTGGTTCTGCTTCCCCTGGTCTCTAGTCAGTGCGTCAACCTTATCACCCGAACACAGC
TGTATACCAATTCCTTTACGAGAGGTGTTTACTATCCCGATAAAGTGTTCCGGAGCAGTGTTCTGCACTC
CACTCAGGACCTCTTCCTGCCCTTCTTTTCAAACGTTACATGGTTTCACGCAATCAGTGGGACTAACGGC
ATCAAGAGGTTCGACAACCCCGTGTTGCCTTTCAACGACGGCGTGTATTTTGCCAGTACCGAAAAGAGCA
ATATCATCCGGGGATGGATCTTCGGCACGACCCTTGATAGTAAGACACAAAGCCTGCTCATAGTGAATAA
TGCAACGAACGTCGTAATCAAGGTGTGCGAGTTCCAGTTTTGCAATGACCCTTTTCTGGACGTGTATTAC
CATAAGAACAATAAATCTTGGAGCGAAAGTGAGTTCCGGGTGTACTCCAGCGCAAATAACTGTACTTTTG
AGTATGTGAGCCAGCCGTTTCTGATGGACCTCGAAGGCAAACAGGGCAATTTCAAAAACCTGCGCGAATT
TGTGTTCAAGAACATCGACGGTTATTTCAAGATCTACTCCAAGCATACCCCTATTAACCTGGGTCGCGAT
CTGCCACAAGGCTTTTCAGCCCTCGAACCTCTCGTGGATTTGCCGATTGGCATAAACATTACCCGCTTCC
AAACATTGCTCGCACTGCATCGGTCTTATCTGACCCCAGGAGACTCATCCAGCGGATGGACTGCCGGGGC
TGCTGCATATTACGTCGGGTACCTGCAGCCGAGGACTTTCCTGCTGAAGTACAATGAGAACGGCACTATT
ACCGACGCTGTTGATTGCGCGCTGGACCCATTGTCTGAAACCAAATGTACACTGAAAAGTTTCACAGTCG
AGAAAGGGATCTATCAGACATCAAATTTCAGGGTTCAGCCCACAGAGAGCATTGTTAGATTCCCCAACAT
CACCAACTTGTGCCCATTCGATGAGGTCTTTAATGCTACCAGGTTCGCCAGCGTGTATGCGTGGAATAGG
AAAAGAATCAGCAATTGCGTGGCCGATTACAGCGTGCTGTACAACTTCGCGCCCTTCTTCGCATTCAAAT
GCTACGGCGTGTCCCCTACCAAGCTCAACGATCTGTGTTTTACTAACGTTTACGCCGATAGCTTCGTGAT
TAGGGGGAATGAGGTAAGCCAAATCGCACCTGGCCAGACCGGAAATATTGCAGACTATAATTACAAGCTT
CCCGATGATTTCACCGGGTGCGTCATCGCGTGGAACTCCAATAAGCTCGATTCAAAAGTGGGAGGTAACT
ATAACTACCGGTACAGGTTGTTTCGAAAGTCCAACCTGAAGCCTTTTGAGCGGGACATTTCAACCGAGAT
TTTCCAGGCCGGAAATAAACCCTGCAACGGGGTCGCAGGGGTGAATTGTTACTTCCCTCTTCGGTCTTAC
GGATTTCGCCCGACATACGGGGTTGGCCACCAGCCATACCGGGTGGTAGTGCTTTCATTTGAGCTGCTTC
ATGCCCCTGCTACAGTTTGTGGCCCTAAGAAGTCTACCAACCTTGTTAAAAATAAGTGCGTGAACTTTAA
TTTCAACGGTCTCACTGGTACTGGAGTTCTCACGGAATCCAACAAGAAATTCTTGCCTTTCCAGCAGTTT
GGCAGGGATATTGCAGACACTACCGACGCCGTCCGAGATCCCCAGACACTGGAGATACTGGACATAACTC
CTTGTTCTTTTGGCGGAGTTTCAGTTATTACCCCCGGTACGAACACCAGTAATCAAGTCGCTGTGCTGTA
CCAGGGCGTAAATTGCACCGAGGTCCCCGTCGCTATTCACGCAGACCAGCTCACTCCAACATGGCGCGTC
TACTCTACTGGAAGTAACGTGTTCCAGACTAGAGCCGGCTGCCTCATTGGAGCCGAGTACGTTAACAATT
CTTATGAATGTGATATCCCGATAGGAGCAGGTATCTGCGCATCTTATCAGACTCAGACAAAGTCCCACAG
AAGAGCTAGGTCAGTGGCGTCCCAGTCCATCATTGCCTATACAATGAGCCTGGGGGCTGAAAACTCCGTG
GCCTATAGCAACAACTCTATAGCTATCCCCACTAATTTTACCATCTCTGTAACCACAGAGATCTTGCCAG
TCTCTATGACAAAAACGTCCGTCGATTGTACGATGTACATCTGCGGGGATAGCACCGAATGCTCCAATCT
TTTGCTGCAGTATGGCAGTTTCTGTACACAGCTGAAACGAGCCCTGACAGGGATTGCGGTGGAACAGGAT
AAGAACACCCAAGAAGTGTTTGCGCAGGTGAAACAGATTTACAAAACCCCACCAATAAAGTATTTTGGTG
GGTTCAATTTCTCTCAAATCCTGCCTGATCCTTCTAAACCTAGCAAACGGAGCTTTATAGAGGATCTGCT
CTTTAATAAGGTCACGCTCGCTGATGCTGGATTTATTAAACAGTATGGCGATTGTCTGGGCGACATTGCT
GCTCGCGATCTGATCTGTGCCCAGAAGTTCAATGGTCTCACGGTACTGCCTCCACTTCTGACCGATGAGA
TGATTGCCCAATATACCAGTGCCCTGCTTGCCGGCACCATTACATCCGGATGGACATTCGGTGCCGGAGC
CGCACTGCAAATCCCCTTTGCAATGCAGATGGCTTATCGCTTTAATGGGATTGGGGTGACTCAGAACGTG
CTGTACGAAAACCAGAAACTGATAGCCAACCAGTTCAATTCCGCTATTGGCAAGATACAGGACTCCCTGA
GCTCCACAGCGTCAGCGCTCGGGAAGCTGCAAGACGTGGTCAATCACAACGCACAGGCCTTGAACACCCT
CGTCAAGCAACTGAGTAGCAAGTTCGGCGCCATAAGCTCAGTGCTGAATGACATCCTTAGTAGACTGGAT
AAAGTCGAGGCCGAAGTACAGATCGACCGGCTGATTACCGGACGATTGCAGTCCCTCCAGACTTACGTCA
CACAGCAGCTGATAAGAGCCGCAGAGATTAGGGCCTCTGCAAATTTGGCTGCTACAAAAATGTCCGAATG
CGTCCTGGGGCAATCAAAGCGCGTAGACTTTTGTGGCAAGGGCTACCACCTGATGTCATTCCCACAATCC
GCCCCACACGGTGTTGTGTTTCTGCATGTTACTTACGTGCCCGCTCAAGAGAAGAATTTTACCACTGCCC
CCGCCATCTGCCATGACGGCAAGGCCCATTTTCCAAGAGAAGGGGTCTTCGTGAGCAATGGAACGCACTG
GTTCGTGACTCAGAGAAACTTTTATGAGCCCCAGATCATTACAACTGACAACACATTTGTATCTGGCAAT
TGTGACGTGGTGATTGGGATAGTGAATAACACCGTGTACGATCCACTGCAACCGGAACTCGACTCTTTCA
AGGAGGAACTGGACAAGTACTTCAAGAATCACACCAGCCCCGATGTGGACCTGGGTGACATCAGTGGAAT
CAACGCTAGCGTAGTGAATATCCAGAAAGAGATCGACAGATTGAACGAAGTCGCCAAGAACCTGAACGAG
TCACTGATTGACCTGCAGGAGTTGGGAAAATACGAGCAGTACATTAAGTGGCCATGGTATATCTGGCTCG
GGTTTATCGCCGGACTCATCGCTATCGTAATGGTGACCATCATGCTTTGTTGTATGACTAGCTGCTGCAG
CTGCCTTAAAGGCTGTTGTAGCTGCGGCTCTTGCTGTAAATAATGATGAGGATCCAGATCTGCTGTGCCT
TCTAGTTGCCAGCCATCTGTTGTTTGCCCCTCCCCCGTGCCTTCCTTGACCCTGGAAGGTGCCACTCCCA
CTGTCCTTTCCTAATAAAATGAGGAAATTGCATCGCATTGTCTGAGTAGGTGTCATTCTATTCTGGGGGG
TGGGGTGGGGCAGGACAGCAAGGGGGAGGATTGGGAAGACAATAGCAGGCATGCTGGGGATGCGGTGGGC
TCTATGGGTACCCAGGTGCTGAAGAATTGACCCGGTTCCTCCTGGGCCAGAAAGAAGCAGGCACATCCCC
TTCTCTGTGACACACCCTGTCCACGCCCCTGGTTCTTAGTTCCAGCCCCACTCATAGGACACTCATAGCT
CAGGAGGGCTCCGCCTTCAATCCCACCCGCTAAAGTACTTGGAGCGGTCTCTCCCTCCCTCATCAGCCCA
CCAAACCAAACCTAGCCTCCAAGAGTGGGAAGAAATTAAAGCAAGATAGGCTATTAAGTGCAGAGGGAGA
GAAAATGCCTCCAACATGTGAGGAAGTAATGAGAGAAATCATAGAATTTTAAGGCCATGATTTAAGGCCA
ATCGGAAAGAACATGTGAGCAAAAGGCCAGCAAAAGGCCAGGAACCGTAAAAAGGCCGCGTTGCTGGCGT
TTTTCCATAGGCTCCGCCCCCCTGACGAGCATCACAAAAATCGACGCTCAAGTCAGAGGTGGCGAAACCC
GACAGGACTATAAAGATACCAGGCGTTTCCCCCTGGAAGCTCCCTCGTGCGCTCTCCTGTTCCGACCCTG
CCGCTTACCGGATACCTGTCCGCCTTTCTCCCTTCGGGAAGCGTGGCGCTTTCTCATAGCTCACGCTGTA
GGTATCTCAGTTCGGTGTAGGTCGTTCGCTCCAAGCTGGGCTGTGTGCACGAACCCCCCGTTCAGCCCGA
CCGCTGCGCCTTATCCGGTAACTATCGTCTTGAGTCCAACCCGGTAAGACACGACTTATCGCCACTGGCA
GCAGCCACTGGTAACAGGATTAGCAGAGCGAGGTATGTAGGCGGTGCTACAGAGTTCTTGAAGTGGTGGC
CTAACTACGGCTACACTAGAAGAACAGTATTTGGTATCTGCGCTCTGCTGAAGCCAGTTACCTTCGGAAA
AAGAGTTGGTAGCTCTTGATCCGGCAAACAAACCACCGCTGGTAGCGGTGGTTTTTTTGTTTGCAAGCAG
CAGATTACGCGCAGAAAAAAAGGATCTCAAGAAGATCCTTTGATCTTTTCTACGGGGTCTGACGCTCAGT
GGAACGAAAACTCACGTTAAGGGATTTTGGTCATGAGATTATCAAAAAGGATCTTCACCTAGATCCTTTT
AAATTAAAAATGAAGTTTTAAATCAATCTAAAGTATATATGAGTAAACTTGGTCTGACAGTTACCAATGC
TTAATCAGTGAGGCACCTATCTCAGCGATCTGTCTATTTCGTTCATCCATAGTTGCCTGACTCCCCGTCG
TGTAGATAACTACGATACGGGAGGGCTTACCATCTGGCCCCAGTGCTGCAATGATACCGCGAGACCCACG
CTCACCGGCTCCAGATTTATCAGCAATAAACCAGCCAGCCGGAAGGGCCGAGCGCAGAAGTGGTCCTGCA
ACTTTATCCGCCTCCATCCAGTCTATTAATTGTTGCCGGGAAGCTAGAGTAAGTAGTTCGCCAGTTAATA
GTTTGCGCAACGTTGTTGCCATTGCTACAGGCATCGTGGTGTCACGCTCGTCGTTTGGTATGGCTTCATT
CAGCTCCGGTTCCCAACGATCAAGGCGAGTTACATGATCCCCCATGTTGTGCAAAAAAGCGGTTAGCTCC
TTCGGTCCTCCGATCGTTGTCAGAAGTAAGTTGGCCGCAGTGTTATCACTCATGGTTATGGCAGCACTGC
ATAATTCTCTTACTGTCATGCCATCCGTAAGATGCTTTTCTGTGACTGGTGAGTACTCAACCAAGTCATT
CTGAGAATAGTGTATGCGGCGACCGAGTTGCTCTTGCCCGGCGTCAATACGGGATAATACCGCGCCACAT
AGCAGAACTTTAAAAGTGCTCATCATTGGAAAACGTTCTTCGGGGCGAAAACTCTCAAGGATCTTACCGC
TGTTGAGATCCAGTTCGATGTAACCCACTCGTGCACCCAACTGATCTTCAGCATCTTTTACTTTCACCAG
CGTTTCTGGGTGAGCAAAAACAGGAAGGCAAAATGCCGCAAAAAAGGGAATAAGGGCGACACGGAAATGT
TGAATACTCATACTCTTCCTTTTTCAATATTATTGAAGCATTTATCAGGGTTATTGTCTCATGAGCGGAT
ACATATTTGAATGTATTTAGAAAAATAAACAAATAGGGGTTCCGCGCACATTTCCCCGAAAAGTGCCACC
TGACGTCCCAATGATTGCACCATATGCGGTGTGAAATACCGCACAGATGCGTAAGGAGAAAATACCGCAT
CAGATTGGCTATTGGCCATTGCATACGTTGTATCCATATCATAATATGTACATTTATATTGGCTCATGTC
CAACATTACCGCCATGTTGACATTGATTATTGACTAGTTATTAATAGTAATCAATTACGGGGTCATTAGT
TCATAGCCCATATATGGAGTTCCGCGTTACATAACTTACGGTAAATGGCCCGCCTGGCTGACCGCCCAAC
GACCCCCGCCCATTGACGTCAATAATGACGTATGTTCCCATAGTAACGCCAATAGGGACTTTCCATTGAC
GTCAATGGGTGGAGTATTTACGGTAAACTGCCCACTTGGCAGTACATCAAGTGTATCATATGCCAAGTAC
GCCCCCTATTGACGTCAATGACGGTAAATGGCCCGCCTGGCATTATGCCCAGTACATGACCTTATGGGAC
TTTCCTACTTGGCAGTACATCTACGTATTAGTCATCGCTATTACCATGGTGATGCGGTTTTGGCAGTACA
TCAATGGGCGTGGATAGCGGTTTGACTCACGGGGATTTCCAAGTCTCCACCCCATTGACGTCAATGGGAG
TTTGTTTTGGCACCAAAATCAACGGGACTTTCCAAAATGTCGTAACAACTCCGCCCCATTGACGCAAATG
GGCGGTAGGCGTGTACGGTGGGAGGTCTATATAAGCAGAGCTCGTTTAGTGAACCGTCAGATCGCCTGGA
GACGCCATCCACGCTGTTTTGACCTCCATAGAAGACACCGGGACCGATCCAGCCTCCATCGGCTCGCATC
TCTCCTTCACGCGCCCGCCGCCCTACCTGAGGCCGCCATCCACGCCGGTTGAGTCGCGTTCTGCCGCCTC
CCGCCTGTGGTGCCTCCTGAACTGCGTCCGCCGTCTAGGTAAGTTTAAAGCTCAGGTCGAGACCGGGCCT
TTGTCCGGCGCTCCCTTGGAGCCTACCTAGACTCAGCCGGCTCTCCACGCTTTGCCTGACCCTGCTTGCT
CAACTCTAGTTAACGGTGGAGGGCAGTGTAGTCTGAGCAGTACTCGTTGCTGCCGCGCGCGCCACCAGAC
ATAATAGCTGACAGACTAACAGACTGTTCCTTTCCATGGGTCTTTTCTGCAGTCACCGTCGTCGACACGT
GTGATCAGATATCGCGGCCGCTCTAGA
